Addgene plasmid #59932: pJA59
Purpose: gRNA for cleavage at unc-109(n499) locus in C elegans
Depositing lab: Andrew Fire. Depositing organization: Stanford University. Publication: Efficient Marker-Free Recovery of Custom Genetic Modifications with CRISPR/Cas9 in Caenorhabditis elegans. Arribere JA, Bell RT, Fu BX, Artiles KL, Hartman PS, Fire AZ. Genetics. 2014 Aug 26. pii: genetics.114.169730. 10.1534/genetics.114.169730 PubMed 25161212.
Backbone
  Vector backbone: pRB1017
  Vector type: CRISPR
Growth in bacteria
  Bacterial resistance: Kanamycin, 50 μg/mL
  Growth temperature: 37°C
  Growth strain: Top10
  Growth instructions: From depositor: These gRNA vectors tende to concatamerize. They may appear normal by digest or sequencing, but by running undigested vector out on a gel can you determine whether concatamerization has occurred. Note that the catamers may still function normally.
  Copy number: High Copy
Gene/Insert
  Gene/Insert name: unc-109(n499) gRNA
  Species: C. elegans (nematode)
  Insert size (bp): 19
  Promoter: U6
  Cloning method: Restriction Enzyme; 5′ cloning site BsaI (destroyed during cloning); 3′ cloning site BsaI (destroyed during cloning)
  Sequencing primers: 5′ M13 For; 3′ M13 Rev
Terms and licenses: Academic/Nonprofit Terms; Industry Terms: Not Available to Industry
How to cite: pJA59 was a gift from Andrew Fire (Addgene plasmid # 59932 ; http://n2t.net/addgene:59932 ; RRID:Addgene_59932)
