[The description below was written by a language model from this plasmid's Addgene catalogue record and the feature table of its GenBank file.]
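Description:
pJA59 is a small (about 2.5 kb) CRISPR guide RNA expression plasmid for Caenorhabditis elegans, built on the pRB1017 backbone. It is maintained in E. coli as a high-copy plasmid through a ColE1/pUC-type origin of replication. Selection is with kanamycin, using an aminoglycoside phosphotransferase gene, aph(3')-Ia, driven by the cat promoter. This marker cassette is bracketed by the tonB and T7Te transcription terminators, which insulate it from the neighbouring regions.

The payload is a single guide RNA cassette. A C. elegans U6 snRNA promoter (from the R07E5.16 gene) drives RNA polymerase III transcription of a 19-nucleotide targeting sequence fused to the Streptococcus pyogenes Cas9 gRNA scaffold. The spacer was inserted between two BsaI sites in the parent vector, and both sites were destroyed during cloning. M13 forward and reverse primer sites flank the cassette, so the insert can be checked by sequencing. The guide directs cleavage at the unc-109(n499) locus.

The plasmid carries no Cas9 gene, so the nuclease must come from a separate source. The associated work concerns marker-free recovery of custom genome edits in C. elegans, but the record does not spell out the specific role of the unc-109 guide in that approach. The depositor notes that gRNA vectors of this series tend to form concatemers. These can look normal by digest or sequencing, are visible only when uncut plasmid is run on a gel, and may still function normally.
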