LOCUS       Exported 2484 bp ds-DNA circular SYN 13-MAY-2021
DEFINITION  gRNA for cleavage at unc-109(n499) locus in C elegans.
ACCESSION   .
VERSION     .
KEYWORDS    pJA59
SOURCE      synthetic DNA construct
  ORGANISM  synthetic DNA construct
REFERENCE   1 (bases 1 to 2484)
  AUTHORS   Arribere JA, Bell RT, Fu BX, Artiles KL, Hartman PS, Fire AZ
  TITLE     Efficient Marker-Free Recovery of Custom Genetic Modifications with
            CRISPR/Cas9 in Caenorhabditis elegans.
  JOURNAL   Genetics. 2014 Aug 26. pii: genetics.114.169730.
  PUBMED    25161212
REFERENCE   2 (bases 1 to 2484)
  AUTHORS   .
  TITLE     Direct Submission
  JOURNAL   Exported May 13, 2021 from SnapGene Server 1.1.58
            http://www.snapgene.com
FEATURES             Location/Qualifiers
     source          1..2484
                     /organism="synthetic DNA construct"
                     /mol_type="other DNA"
     primer_bind     5..22
                     /label=M13 Forward
                     /note="In lacZ gene. Also called M13-F20 or M13 (-21)
                     Forward"
     primer_bind     6..22
                     /label=M13 fwd
                     /note="common sequencing primer, one of multiple similar
                     variants"
     promoter        197..546
                     /label=CeU6 promoter
                     /note="promoter for the C. elegans R07E5.16 U6 snRNA gene
                     (Dickinson et al., 2013)"
     misc_RNA        567..642
                     /label=gRNA scaffold
                     /note="guide RNA scaffold for the Streptococcus pyogenes
                     CRISPR/Cas9 system"
     primer_bind     complement(785..801)
                     /label=M13 rev
                     /note="common sequencing primer, one of multiple similar
                     variants"
     primer_bind     complement(785..801)
                     /label=M13 Reverse
                     /note="In lacZ gene. Also called M13-rev"
     terminator      849..880
                     /label=tonB terminator
                     /note="bidirectional E. coli tonB-P14 transcription
                     terminator"
     promoter        881..983
                     /label=cat promoter
                     /note="promoter of the E. coli cat gene encoding
                     chloramphenicol acetyltransferase"
     CDS             984..1799
                     /codon_start=1
                     /gene="aph(3')-Ia"
                     /product="aminoglycoside phosphotransferase"
                     /label=KanR
                     /note="confers resistance to kanamycin in bacteria or G418
                     (Geneticin(R)) in eukaryotes"
                     /translation="MSHIQRETSCLKPRLNSNMDADLYGYKWARDNVGQSGATIYRLYG
                     KPDAPELFLKHGKGSVANDVTDEMVRLNWLTEFMPLPTIKHFIRTPDDAWLLTTAIPGK
                     TAFQVLEEYPDSGENIVDALAVFLRRLHSIPVCNCPFNGDRVFRLAQAQSRMNNGLVGA
                     SDFDDERNGWPVEQVWKEMHKLLPFSPDSVVTHGDFSLDNLIFDEGKLIGCIDVGRVGI
                     ADRYQDLAILWNCLGEFSPSLQKRLFQKYGIDNPDMNKLQFHLMLDEFF"
     primer_bind     complement(1057..1076)
                     /label=Kan-R
                     /note="Kanamycin resistance gene, reverse primer"
     terminator      1823..1850
                     /label=T7Te terminator
                     /note="phage T7 early transcription terminator"
     rep_origin      complement(1862..2449)
                     /direction=LEFT
                     /label=ori
                     /note="high-copy-number ColE1/pMB1/pBR322/pUC origin of
                     replication"
     primer_bind     complement(1942..1961)
                     /label=pBR322ori-F
                     /note="pBR322 origin, forward primer"
ORIGIN
        1 cccgtgtaaa acgacggcca gtttatctag tcagcttgat tctagctgat cgtggaccgg
       61 aaggtgagcc agtgagttga ttgcagtcca gttacgctgg agtctgaggc tcgtcctgaa
      121 tgatatgcga ccgccggagg gttgcgtttg agacgggcga cagatccagt cgcgctgctc
      181 tcgtcgatcc aagcttcaaa aaaaactagc aataaaggaa taaaaaactg tacaccttaa
      241 aggcgcacac tctgttttgc aaattttatt tttagttgtg aattttctgc tgagacttga
      301 aaatagcaac tttagtacta ctataatttg tcaacctttt caaaaaaagc atgcaatttt
      361 tgagaaactc ttataaaagc tattattaaa aaaacacctt ttttccaaaa ttattccaca
      421 aaaaatatgt tatgaaatgc ctacaccctc tcacacacac tctttatact actctgtcaa
      481 actcacgaga tgtctgccgc ctcttgtgtt gcccctatat aaacacctcc tattgcgaga
      541 tgtcttggaa ctcgtgtcaa aacaacgttt tagagctaga aatagcaagt taaaataagg
      601 ctagtccgtt atcaacttga aaaagtggca ccgagtcggt gctttttgtg aaatttgcta
      661 gcggtgcgag cggatcgagc agtgtcgatc actactggac cgcgagctgt gctgcgaccc
      721 gtgatcttac ggcattatac gtatgatcgg tccacgatca gctagattat ctagtcagct
      781 tgatgtcata gctgtttcct gaggctcaat actgaccatt taaatcatac ctgacctcca
      841 tagcagaaag tcaaaagcct ccgaccggag gcttttgact tgatcggcac gtaagaggtt
      901 ccaactttca ccataatgaa ataagatcac taccgggcgt attttttgag ttatcgagat
      961 tttcaggagc taaggaagct aaaatgagcc atattcaacg ggaaacgtct tgcttgaagc
     1021 cgcgattaaa ttccaacatg gatgctgatt tatatgggta taaatgggct cgcgataatg
     1081 tcgggcaatc aggtgcgaca atctatcgat tgtatgggaa gcccgatgcg ccagagttgt
     1141 ttctgaaaca tggcaaaggt agcgttgcca atgatgttac agatgagatg gtcaggctaa
     1201 actggctgac ggaatttatg cctcttccga ccatcaagca ttttatccgt actcctgatg
     1261 atgcatggtt actcaccact gcgatcccag ggaaaacagc attccaggta ttagaagaat
     1321 atcctgattc aggtgaaaat attgttgatg cgctggcagt gttcctgcgc cggttgcatt
     1381 cgattcctgt ttgtaattgt ccttttaacg gcgatcgcgt atttcgtctc gctcaggcgc
     1441 aatcacgaat gaataacggt ttggttggtg cgagtgattt tgatgacgag cgtaatggct
     1501 ggcctgttga acaagtctgg aaagaaatgc ataaactctt gccattctca ccggattcag
     1561 tcgtcactca tggtgatttc tcacttgata accttatttt tgacgagggg aaattaatag
     1621 gttgtattga tgttggacga gtcggaatcg cagaccgata ccaggatctt gccatcctat
     1681 ggaactgcct cggtgagttt tctccttcat tacagaaacg gctttttcaa aaatatggta
     1741 ttgataatcc tgatatgaat aaattgcagt ttcacttgat gctcgatgag tttttctaat
     1801 gaggacctaa atgtaatcac ctggctcacc ttcgggtggg cctttctgcg ttgctggcgt
     1861 ttttccatag gctccgcccc cctgacgagc atcacaaaaa tcgatgctca agtcagaggt
     1921 ggcgaaaccc gacaggacta taaagatacc aggcgtttcc ccctggaagc tccctcgtgc
     1981 gctctcctgt tccgaccctg ccgcttaccg gatacctgtc cgcctttctc ccttcgggaa
     2041 gcgtggcgct ttctcatagc tcacgctgta ggtatctcag ttcggtgtag gtcgttcgct
     2101 ccaagctggg ctgtgtgcac gaaccccccg ttcagcccga ccgctgcgcc ttatccggta
     2161 actatcgtct tgagtccaac ccggtaagac acgacttatc gccactggca gcagccactg
     2221 gtaacaggat tagcagagcg aggtatgtag gcggtgctac agagttcttg aagtggtggc
     2281 ctaactacgg ctacactaga agaacagtat ttggtatctg cgctctgctg aagccagtta
     2341 cctcggaaaa agagttggta gctcttgatc cggcaaacaa accaccgctg gtagcggtgg
     2401 tttttttgtt tgcaagcagc agattacgcg cagaaaaaaa ggatctcaag aagatccttt
     2461 gattttctac cgaagaaagg ccca
//
