>Addgene plasmid #59932 | pJA59 | addgene partial sequence | sequence record 96950 | pBR322ori-3 5'-tttgtttgcaagcagcagat-3'
TTTGATTTTCTACCGAAGAAAGGCCCACCCGTGTAAAACGACGGCCAGTTTATCTAGTCAGCTTGATTCT
AGCTGATCGTGGACCGGAAGGTGAGCCAGTGAGTTGATTGCAGTCCAGTTACGCTGGAGTCTGAGGCTCG
TCCTGAATGATATGCGACCGCCGGAGGGTTGCGTTTGAGACGGGCGACAGATCCAGTCGCGCTGCTCTCG
TCGATCCAAGCTTCAAAAAAAACTAGCAATAAAGGAATAAAAAACTGTACACCTTAAAGGCGCACACTCT
GTTTTGCAAATTTTATTTTTAGTTGTGAATTTTCTGCTGAGACTTGAAAATAGCAACTTTAGTACTACTA
TAATTTGTCAACCTTTTCAAAAAAAGCATGCAATTTTTGAGAAACTCTTATAAAAGCTATTATTAAAAAA
ACACCTTTTTTCCAAAATTATTCCACAAAAAATATGTTATGAAATGCCTACACCCTCTCACACACACTCT
TTATACTACTCTGTCAAACTCACGAGATGTCTGCCGCCTCTTGTGTTGCCCCTATATAAACACCTCCTAT
TGCGAGATGTCTTGGAACTCGTGTCAAAACAACGTTTTAGAGCTAGAAATAGCAAGTTAAAATAAGGCTA
GTCCGTTATCAACTTGAAAAAGTGGCACCGAGTCGGTGCTTTTTGTGAAATTTGCTAGCGGTGCGAGCGG
ATCGAGCAGTGTCGATCACTACTGGACCGCGAGCTGTGCTGCGACCCGTGATCTTACGGCATTATACGTA
TGATCGGTCCACGATCAGCTAGATTATCTAGTCAGCTTGATGTCATAGCTGTTTCCTGAGGCTCAATACT
GACCATTTAAATCATACCTGACCTCCATAGCAG
