>Addgene plasmid #59932 | pJA59 | addgene partial sequence | sequence record 96951 | Kan-R 5'-ATCGCGAGCCCATTTATACC-3'
GCAAGACGTTTCCCGTTGAATATGGCTCATTTTAGCTTCCTTAGCTCCTGAAAATCTCGATAACTCAAAA
AATACGCCCGGTAGTGATCTTATTTCATTATGGTGAAAGTTGGAACCTCTTACGTGCCGATCAAGTCAAA
AGCCTCCGGTCGGAGGCTTTTGACTTTCTGCTATGGAGGTCAGGTATGATTTAAATGGTCAGTATTGAGC
CTCAGGAAACAGCTATGACATCAAGCTGACTAGATAATCTAGCTGATCGTGGACCGATCATACGTATAAT
GCCGTAAGATCACGGGTCGCAGCACAGCTCGCGGTCCAGTAGTGATCGACACTGCTCGATCCGCTCGCAC
CGCTAGCAAATTTCACAAAAAGCACCGACTCGGTGCCACTTTTTCAAGTTGATAACGGACTAGCCTTATT
TTAACTTGCTATTTCTAGCTCTAAAACGTTGTTTTGACACGAGTTCCAAGACATCTCGCAATAGGAGGTG
TTTATATAGGGGCAACACAAGAGGCGGCAGACATCTCGTGAGTTTGACAGAGTAGTATAAAGAGTGTGTG
TGAGAGGGTGTAGGCATTTCATAACATATTTTTTGTGGAATAATTTTGGAAAAAAGGTGTTTTTTTAATA
ATAGCTTTTATAAGAGTTTCTCAAAAATTGCATGCTTTTTTTGAAAAGGTTGACAAATTATAGTAGTACT
AAAGTTGCTATTTTCAAGTCTCAGCAG
